Addgene plasmid #146061: pAc5.1B-EGFP-DmTral-R42EF44A_C
Purpose: Insect Expression of DmTral-R42EF44A
Depositing lab: Elisa Izaurralde. Depositing organization: Max Planck Institute for Developmental Biology. Publication: Similar modes of interaction enable Trailer Hitch and EDC3 to associate with DCP1 and Me31B in distinct protein complexes. Tritschler F, Eulalio A, Helms S, Schmidt S, Coles M, Weichenrieder O, Izaurralde E, Truffault V. Mol Cell Biol. 2008 Nov . 28(21):6695-708. 10.1128/MCB.00759-08 PubMed 18765641.
Backbone
  Vector backbone: Unknown
  Vector type: Insect Expression
Growth in bacteria
  Bacterial resistance: Ampicillin, 100 μg/mL
  Growth temperature: 37°C
  Growth strain: DH5alpha
  Copy number: Low Copy
Gene/Insert
  Gene/Insert name: DmTral-R42EF44A (alt names: Trailer Hitch; Dm LSm35)
  Species: D. melanogaster (fly)
  Mutation: R42E, F44A. Additionally, two silent mutations A198C, A387G and a mutation (G837T) Q279H compared to the sequence given by: NCBI:NM_140328.4 or UniProt Q9VTZ0.
  Entrez Gene: tral (a.k.a. Dmel_CG10686, BEST:GH08269, CG10686, DmLSm15, Dmel\CG10686, LSm15, Lsm15, Scd6p, TRAL, Tral, anon-EST:Posey139, anon-WO0172774.89, anon-WO02059370.24, p67, p70)
  Cloning method: Unknown
Terms and licenses: Academic/Nonprofit Terms; Industry Terms: Not Available to Industry
Depositor comments: Plasmids from this collection were made available to the research community and donated after the lab closed. Please note that the sequence provided by the depositing laboratory may be theoretical/predicted or based on Sanger sequencing results. There may be discrepancies between sequencing results obtained by Addgene and the depositor sequence. If an Addgene verified sequence is not available, please contact before placing your order to request that our lab fully sequence the plasmid.
How to cite: pAc5.1B-EGFP-DmTral-R42EF44A_C was a gift from Elisa Izaurralde (Addgene plasmid # 146061 ; http://n2t.net/addgene:146061 ; RRID:Addgene_146061)
