[The description below was written by a language model from this plasmid's Addgene catalogue record and pLannotate feature annotations shown in this document.]
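Description:
pAc5.1B-EGFP-DmTral-R42EF44A_C is an insect-cell expression plasmid of about 8 kb that produces an EGFP-tagged mutant of the Drosophila melanogaster protein Trailer Hitch (Tral, also called LSm15). The catalogue lists the backbone as unknown, although the name and features point to a pAc5.1-type vector. The Drosophila actin 5C (Ac5) promoter, a strong constitutive promoter, drives the cassette. It is followed directly by the EGFP coding sequence and then the Tral open reading frame, so EGFP sits at the N-terminus of the fusion. The annotation tool labels only the start of the insert, as a fragment resembling mouse Lsm14b. This most likely reflects homology of the conserved N-terminal LSm domain of Tral rather than mouse sequence, and the rest of the insert is unannotated. A V5 epitope tag lies downstream of the insert, but the record does not say whether it is in frame and translated. An SV40 polyadenylation signal is annotated after it.

The insert carries the R42E and F44A substitutions, which fall in the N-terminal region of the protein. Relative to the reference sequence it also has two silent nucleotide changes and a Q279H change. The associated publication concerns how Tral and EDC3 associate with DCP1 and Me31B in distinct protein complexes. The construct is therefore plausibly an interaction-defective mutant for localisation or co-precipitation experiments in transfected fly cells, although the record gives only "insect expression" as its purpose.

In E. coli the plasmid replicates from a ColE1/pUC-type origin and is selected with ampicillin through the bla gene and its promoter. The catalogue lists it as low copy. A tetracycline-resistance fragment and an SV40 large T fragment are non-functional backbone remnants. No marker for selection in insect cells is annotated.
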