Features (pLannotate 1.2.2; 10 found; start..end, strand, type, name):
    183..2692    +  promoter       Ac5 promoter: Drosophila melanogaster actin 5C promoter
   2712..3428    +  CDS            EGFP: EGFP is a basic (constitutively fluorescent) green fluorescent protein published in 1996, derived from Aequorea victoria. It is reported to be a rapidly-maturing weak dimer with moderate acid sensitivity.
   3444..3803    +  CDS            Lsm14b (fragment): LS14B_MOUSE - Also known as Fam61b, Rap55b From Mus musculus (Mouse).
   5438..5479    +  CDS            V5 tag: epitope tag from simian virus 5
   5579..5713    -  polyA_signal   SV40 poly(A) signal: SV40 polyadenylation signal
   5736..5820    -  CDS            large T antigen (fragment): large T antigen from SV40 (simian virus 40)
   5821..6268    +  CDS            TcR (fragment): tetracycline efflux protein; tet; confers resistance to tetracycline
   6314..6902    -  rep_origin     ori: high-copy-number ColE1/pMB1/pBR322/pUC origin of replication
   7073..7933    -  CDS            AmpR: β-lactamase; bla; confers resistance to ampicillin, carbenicillin, and related antibiotics
   7934..34      -  promoter       AmpR promoter (across the origin): bla
>Addgene plasmid #146061 | pAc5.1B-EGFP-DmTral-R42EF44A_C | addgene full sequence | sequence record 333965 | Addgene NGS Result
GTATTTAGAAAAATAAACAAATAGGGGTTCCGCGCACATTTCCCCGAAAAGTGCCACCTGACGTCTAAGA
AACCATTATTATCATGACATTAACCTATAAAAATAGGCGTATCACGAGGCCCTTTCGTCTTCAAGAATTA
ATTCTATATTCTAAAAACACAAATGATACTTCTAAAAAAAATCATGAATGGCATCAACTCTGAATCAAAT
CTTTGCAGATGCACCTACTTCTCATTTCCACTGTCACATCATTTTTCCAGATCTCGCTGCCTGTTATGTG
GCCCACAAACCAAGACACGTTTTATGGCCATTAAAGCTGGCTGATCGTCGCCAAACACCAAATACATAAT
GAATATGTACACATTCGAGAAAGAAGCGATCAAAGAAGCGTCTTCGGGCGGAGTAGGAGAATGCGGAGGA
GAAGGAGAACGAGCTGATCTAGTATCTCTCCACAATCCAATGCCAACTGACCAACTGGCCATATTCGGAG
CAATTTGAAGCCAATTTCCATCGCCTGGCGATCGCTCCATTCTTGGCTATATGTTTTTCACCGTTACCCG
GGGCCATTTTCAAAGACTCGTCGGCAAGATAAGATTGTGTCACTCGCTGTCTCTCTTCATTTGTCGAAGA
ATGCTGAGGAATTTCGCGATGACGTCGGCGAGTATTTTGAAGAATGAGAATAATTTGTATTTATACGAAA
ATCAGTTAGTGGAATTTTCTACAAAAACATGTTATCTATAGATAATTTTGTTGCAAAATATGTTGACTAT
GACAAAGATTGTATGTATATACCTTTAATGTATTCTCATTTTCTTATGTATTTATAATGGCAATGATGAT
ACTGATGATATTTTAAGATGATGCCAGACCAAAAGGCTTGAATTTCTGCGTCTTTTGCCGAACGCAGTGC
ATGTGCAATTGTTGTTTTTTGGAATATTCAATTTTCGGACTGTCCGCTTTGATTTCAGTTTCTTGGCTTA
TTCAAAAAGCAAAGTAAAGCCAAAAAAGCGAGATGGCAATACCAAATGCGGCAAAACGGTAGTGGAAGGA
AAGGGGTGCGGGGCAGCGGAAGGAAGGGTGGGGCGGGGCGTGGCGGGGTCTGTGGCTGGGCGCGACGTCA
CCGACGTTGGAGCCACTCCTTTGACCATGTGTGCGTGTGTGTATTATTCGTGTCTCGCCACTCGCCGGTT
GTTTTTTTCTTTTTATGCTGCGCTCTCTCTAGCGCCATCTCGCTTACGCATGCTCAACGCACCGCATGTT
GCCGTTTCCTTTTATGCGTCATTTTGGCTCGAAATAGGCAATTATTTAAACAAAGATTAGTCAACGAAAA
CGCTAAAATAAATAAGTCTACAATATGGTTACTTATTGCCATGTGTGTGCAGCCAACGATAGCAACAAAA
GCAACAACACAGGTGGCTTTCCCTCTTTCACTTTTTGTTTGCAAGCCGCGTGCGAGCAAGACGGCACGAC
CGGCAAACGCAATTACGCTGACAAAGAGCAGACGAAGTTTTGGCGAAAAACATCAAGGCGCCTGATACGA
ATGCATTTGCAATAACAATTGCGATATTTAATATTGTTTATGAAGCTGTTTGACTTCAAAACACACAAAA
AAAAAAATAAAACAAATTATTTGAAAGAGAATTAGGAATCGGACGCTTATCGTTAGGGTAACAACAAGAA
ATGCTTACTGAGTCACAGCCTCTGGAAAACTGCCGCAAGCCAGAGAGAGAGAGAAAAAGAGGGAGAGCAG
CTTAGACCGCATGTGCTTGTGTGTGAGGCGTCTCTCTCTTCGTCTCTGTTGCGCAAACGCATAGACTGCA
CTGAAAAAATCGATTACCTATTTTTTATGAATGAATATTTGCACTATTACTATTCAAAACTATTAAGATA
GCAATCACATTCAATAGCCAAATACTATACCACCTGAGCGATGCAACGAAATGATCAATTTGAGCAAAAA
TGCTGCATATTTAGGACGGCATCATTATAGAAATGCTTCTTGCTGTGTACTTTTCTCTCGTCTGGCAGCT
GTTTCGCCGTTATTGTTAAAACCGGCTTAAGTTAGGTGTGTTTTCTACGACTAGTGAATGCCCTACTAGA
AGATGTGTGTTGCACAAAATGTCCCTGGAATAACCAATTTGAAGTGCAGATAGCAGTAAACGTAAGCTAA
TATGAATATTATTTAACTGTAATGTTTTAATATCGCTGGACATTACTAATAAACCCACTATAAACACATG
TACATATGTATGTTTTGGCATACAATGAGTAGTTGGGGAAAAAATGTGTAAAAGCACCGTGACCATCACA
GCATAAAGATAACCAGCTGAAGTATCGAATATGAGTAACCCCCAAATTGAATCACATGCCGCAACTGATA
GGACCCATGGAAGTACACTCTTCATGGCGATATACAAGACACACACAAGCACGAACACCCAGTTGCGGAG
GAAATTCTCCGTAAATGAAAACCCAATCGGCGAACAATTCATACCCATATATGGTAAAAGTTTTGAACGC
GACTTGAGAGCGGAGAGCATTGCGGCTGATAAGGTTTTAGCGCTAAGCGGGCTTTATAAAACGGGCTGCG
GGACCAGTTTTCATATCACTACCGTTTGAGTTCTTGTGCTGTGTGGATACTCCTCCCGACACAAAGCCGC
TCCATCAGCCAGCAGTCGTCTAATCCAGAGACCCCGGATCGGGGTACCATCATGGTGAGCAAGGGCGAGG
AGCTGTTCACCGGGGTGGTGCCCATCCTGGTCGAGCTGGACGGCGACGTAAACGGCCACAAGTTCAGCGT
GTCCGGCGAGGGCGAGGGCGATGCCACCTACGGCAAGCTGACCCTGAAGTTCATCTGCACCACCGGCAAG
CTGCCCGTGCCCTGGCCCACCCTCGTGACCACCCTGACCTACGGCGTGCAGTGCTTCAGCCGCTACCCCG
ACCACATGAAGCAGCACGACTTCTTCAAGTCCGCCATGCCCGAAGGCTACGTCCAGGAGCGCACCATCTT
CTTCAAGGACGACGGCAACTACAAGACCCGCGCCGAGGTGAAGTTCGAGGGCGACACCCTGGTGAACCGC
ATCGAGCTGAAGGGCATCGACTTCAAGGAGGACGGCAACATCCTGGGGCACAAGCTGGAGTACAACTACA
ACAGCCACAACGTCTATATCATGGCCGACAAGCAGAAGAACGGCATCAAGGTGAACTTCAAGATCCGCCA
CAACATCGAGGACGGCAGCGTGCAGCTCGCCGACCACTACCAGCAGAACACCCCCATCGGCGACGGCCCC
GTGCTGCTGCCCGACAACCACTACCTGAGCACCCAGTCCGCCCTGAGCAAAGACCCCAACGAGAAGCGCG
ATCACATGGTCCTGCTGGAGTTCGTGACCGCCGCCGGGATCACTCTCGGCATGGACGAGCTGTACAAGCC
AAGCTTGAATTCTATGAGCGGGGGATTACCGGAGTTGGGCTCCAAAATCAGCCTCATTTCCAAGGCGGAC
ATTCGATACGAGGGCCGCCTGTACACGGTGGATCCGCAGGAGTGCACCATTGCGCTCTCGAGTGTGGAGT
CCGCGGGTACAGAAGATCGGGACACCCAGTTCCAGATAGCGCCGCAATCGCAGATCTACGACTACATCCT
CTTCCGTGGCTCGGACATCAAGGACATTCGCGTTGTCAACAACCACACGCTGCCGCACCACAATGACCCG
GCGATCATGCAGGCGCAGCTCCAGAACGGACCGCCCCAGATGCCGCAGCACTTCCCCATGCCCAGCGGGA
TGAGCGGTCCGCCGCAGCAGCAACAGGTGCCGTCGCAGCAACCGCCCCAGATGCCAAGCGGTGGAGGCAG
TGGTGGTGCTGGTGGAGCAGGAGCTCCTGGCGGCGGCGGACCCGGCTACGGCAATGGCAATCCGTTCGGC
AACCTCGGCGGTCCCAATCTGGCCAACATGGTGGGCAATGCGGGCGGATCGCTTGCACCCGGTTCCGGTG
CTCCGGGCAGCGGACCCTTCATGCACATCGGTGGCAATCAGCAGCAACCGAAGCCCCAGCAGCAGAAACA
GCCAAACATGCTGGCCGGTGCCTCGCGATCGACGACGCCCATTAGCCTGATTGTGAGTCCCACGGCGGAG
CTGACTCAGCAGCAGCAGCTGCACCAGCAACAGAACGCTGGCCAGGGTGGCAACGGACGCGATGCAGGAC
ATAAGCGCCAGAACCACCAGCAGCAACAGAATCAGCAGCATCAGCAACGTGGCGGACCCAGCCACAACAA
TATGCAGCATCAGCAGCAACGAGGCGGCGGCAGTGGAACGGACTTCTATAACCAGCAGCGGGATCGTCGG
GACTCCGGACGTCAAATGGACAACAACTATAGCAACAACTACAACAACAATAATAATAATCAGCGCAATC
GCGGCGGCGGCAACGGAATGCAACAGCAGCAGCGAGGAGGAAACGGCGGCAGCGGCGGCGGCGGTGGAAA
CGGAGGTGGAAACAACCCGGCCTGGAACATGCATCGCGGCAACCAGAACTCGAACAACATGATGAACATG
CGCAACCGCGGCATGGGATCCCGCGGCCCCATGCGACCCAATCAGGGCTATCGTCCGCAGTCGGCCAATA
ATCAGAACAAGCCGCGGAACAAGATCAAGTTCGAGGGCGACTTCGATTTCGAGCAGGCAAACAACAAGTT
CGAGGAACTGCGCTCCCAACTGGCCAAGCTCAAGGTGGCCGAGGATGGTGCACCCAAGCCAGCCACCAAT
GCAACGGCCGCCACTGCAACTGCAACCAATGAGCAGGTGGGTGAGAAGGTTGAAGGCGTTCACACACTGA
ATGGCGAGACCGACAAGAAGGATGATTCTGGCAACGAGACCGGCGCTGGAGAGCACGAGCCTGAGGAGGA
TGATGTTGCTGTGTGCTACGACAAGACCAAATCGTTCTTCGACAACATCTCGTGCGAGGCTGCCCAGGAT
CGCAGCAAGAACAAGAAGAACGATTGGCGCCAGGAGCGCAAGTTGAACACGGAGACCTTCGGAGTGTCCT
CCACACGACGTGGCAGTTACCGCGGACGCAACCAATACTACAACAATAATGGCAACGGCGGCATTAACTC
GGGATATGGAGGAGCGCCAGGCTACAACAGGAACAATTATCGCATGGGTGGCGGCGGCGGAAACTTCCGA
AACAGGAGCAACAATCGCAACAACGGCGGCGGTCGTGGCGGAAACGGAATGCCAAACATCACCAATGGCA
ACACGGCTGCTGCGCTGAAGGCGGCCAACAATGCTGCTGGCCACGGATCCAATGCCACGGACTCCAGTGC
ACCAAATGCCACAACCGCGACGACAAAGTCGACGTCCCTCTTGCCAGAGCAGACGCAACAGGTGGCGGCA
GTTTCACAATAGGCGGCCGCTCGAGTCTAGAGGGCCCGCGGTTCGAAGGTAAGCCTATCCCTAACCCTCT
CCTCGGTCTCGATTCTACGCGTACCGGTCATCATCACCATCACCATTGAGTTTAAACCCGCTGATCAGCC
TCGACTGTGCCTTCTAAGGCCTGAGCTCGCTGATCAGCCTCGATCGAGGATCCAGACATGATAAGATACA
TTGATGAGTTTGGACAAACCACAACTAGAATGCAGTGAAAAAAATGCTTTATTTGTGAAATTTGTGATGC
TATTGCTTTATTTGTAACCATTATAAGCTGCAATAAACAAGTTAACAACAACAATTGCATTCATTTTATG
TTTCAGGTTCAGGGGGAGGTGTGGGAGGTTTTTTAAAGCAAGTAAAACCTCTACAAATGTGGTATGGCTG
ATTATGATCAGTCGACCGATGCCCTTGAGAGCCTTCAACCCAGTCAGCTCCTTCCGGTGGGCGCGGGGCA
TGACTATCGTCGCCGCACTTATGACTGTCTTCTTTATCATGCAACTCGTAGGACAGGTGCCGGCAGCGCT
CTGGGTCATTTTCGGCGAGGACCGCTTTCGCTGGAGCGCGACGATGATCGGCCTGTCGCTTGCGGTATTC
GGAATCTTGCACGCCCTCGCTCAAGCCTTCGTCACTGGTCCCGCCACCAAACGTTTCGGCGAGAAGCAGG
CCATTATCGCCGGCATGGCGGCCGACGCGCTGGGCTACGTCTTGCTGGCGTTCGCGACGCGAGGCTGGAT
GGCCTTCCCCATTATGATTCTTCTCGCTTCCGGCGGCATCGGGATGCCCGCGTTGCAGGCCATGCTGTCC
AGGCAGGTAGATGACGACCATCAGGGACAGCTTCAAGGCCAGCAAAAGGCCAGGAACCGTAAAAAGGCCG
CGTTGCTGGCGTTTTTCCATAGGCTCCGCCCCCCTGACGAGCATCACAAAAATCGACGCTCAAGTCAGAG
GTGGCGAAACCCGACAGGACTATAAAGATACCAGGCGTTTCCCCCTGGAAGCTCCCTCGTGCGCTCTCCT
GTTCCGACCCTGCCGCTTACCGGATACCTGTCCGCCTTTCTCCCTTCGGGAAGCGTGGCGCTTTCTCATA
GCTCACGCTGTAGGTATCTCAGTTCGGTGTAGGTCGTTCGCTCCAAGCTGGGCTGTGTGCACGAACCCCC
CGTTCAGCCCGACCGCTGCGCCTTATCCGGTAACTATCGTCTTGAGTCCAACCCGGTAAGACACGACTTA
TCGCCACTGGCAGCAGCCACTGGTAACAGGATTAGCAGAGCGAGGTATGTAGGCGGTGCTACAGAGTTCT
TGAAGTGGTGGCCTAACTACGGCTACACTAGAAGGACAGTATTTGGTATCTGCGCTCTGCTGAAGCCAGT
TACCTTCGGAAAAAGAGTTGGTAGCTCTTGATCCGGCAAACAAACCACCGCTGGTAGCGGTGGTTTTTTT
GTTTGCAAGCAGCAGATTACGCGCAGAAAAAAAGGATCTCAAGAAGATCCTTTGATCTTTTCTACGGGGT
CTGACGCTCAGTGGAACGAAAACTCACGTTAAGGGATTTTGGTCATGAGATTATCAAAAAGGATCTTCAC
CTAGATCCTTTTAAATTAAAAATGAAGTTTTAAATCAATCTAAAGTATATATGAGTAAACTTGGTCTGAC
AGTTACCAATGCTTAATCAGTGAGGCACCTATCTCAGCGATCTGTCTATTTCGTTCATCCATAGTTGCCT
GACTCCCCGTCGTGTAGATAACTACGATACGGGAGGGCTTACCATCTGGCCCCAGTGCTGCAATGATACC
GCGAGACCCACGCTCACCGGCTCCAGATTTATCAGCAATAAACCAGCCAGCCGGAAGGGCCGAGCGCAGA
AGTGGTCCTGCAACTTTATCCGCCTCCATCCAGTCTATTAATTGTTGCCGGGAAGCTAGAGTAAGTAGTT
CGCCAGTTAATAGTTTGCGCAACGTTGTTGCCATTGCTGCAGGCATCGTGGTGTCACGCTCGTCGTTTGG
TATGGCTTCATTCAGCTCCGGTTCCCAACGATCAAGGCGAGTTACATGATCCCCCATGTTGTGCAAAAAA
GCGGTTAGCTCCTTCGGTCCTCCGATCGTTGTCAGAAGTAAGTTGGCCGCAGTGTTATCACTCATGGTTA
TGGCAGCACTGCATAATTCTCTTACTGTCATGCCATCCATAAGATGCTTTTCTGTGACTGGTGAGTACTC
AACCAAGTCATTCTGAGAATAGTGTATGCGGCGACCGAGTTGCTCTTGCCCGGCGTCAACACGGGATAAT
ACCGCGCCACATAGCAGAACTTTAAAAGTGCTCATCATTGGAAAACGTTCTTCGGGGCGAAAACTCTCAA
GGATCTTACCGCTGTTGAGATCCAGTTCGATGTAACCCACTCGTGCACCCAACTGATCTTCAGCATCTTT
TACTTTCACCAGCGTTTCTGGGTGAGCAAAAACAGGAAGGCAAAATGCCGCAAAAAAGGGAATAAGGGCG
ACACGGAAATGTTGAATACTCATACTCTTCCTTTTTCAATATTATTGAAGCATTTATCAGGGTTATTGTC
TCATGAGCGGATACATATTTGAAT
